Addgene plasmid #45145: pET29b_Qcat17
Depositing lab: Christopher Petzold. Depositing organization: Lawrence Berkeley National Laboratory. Publication: A targeted proteomics toolkit for High-throughput absolute quantification of Escherichia coli proteins. Batth TS, Singh P, Ramakrishnan VR, Sousa MM, Chan LJ, Tran HM, Luning EG, Pan EH, Vuu KM, Keasling JD, Adams PD, Petzold CJ. Metab Eng. 2014 Sep 6. pii: S1096-7176(14)00114-1. doi: 10.1016/j.ymben.2014.08.004. PubMed 25205128.
Backbone
  Vector backbone: pET29b
  Backbone manufacturer: Genscript
  Backbone size w/o insert (bp): 5211
  Total vector size (bp): 6981
  Vector type: Bacterial Expression
Growth in bacteria
  Bacterial resistance: Kanamycin, 50 μg/mL
  Growth temperature: 37°C
  Growth strain: BLR DE3
  Copy number: High Copy
Gene/Insert
  Gene/Insert name: E-coli-pathways-QconCAT17 (alt name: Qcat17)
  Species: Synthetic
  Insert size (bp): 1770
  Promoter: T7
  Tag / fusion protein: 6XHis (C terminal on insert)
  Cloning method: Restriction Enzyme; 5′ cloning site BamHI (destroyed during cloning); 3′ cloning site XhoI (not destroyed)
  Sequencing primers: 5′ GATCCCGCGAAATTAATACGACTCACTA; 3′ GGTGGTGGTGGTGCTCGA
Terms and licenses: Academic/Nonprofit Terms; Industry Terms: Not Available to Industry
How to cite: pET29b_Qcat17 was a gift from Christopher Petzold (Addgene plasmid # 45145 ; http://n2t.net/addgene:45145 ; RRID:Addgene_45145)
