[The description below was written by a language model from this plasmid's Addgene catalogue record and pLannotate feature annotations shown in this document.]
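Description:
pET29b_Qcat17 is a bacterial expression plasmid built on the pET29b backbone, with a total size of 6,981 bp, for producing a synthetic QconCAT protein in E. coli. It is selected with kanamycin through an aminoglycoside phosphotransferase gene and replicates from a ColE1/pMB1-type origin. The feature table also shows the pBR322-derived bom and rop elements, although the catalogue lists the plasmid as high copy. An f1 origin is present as well. The recorded growth strain is BLR(DE3), a host type that supplies the T7 RNA polymerase needed for expression.

The 1,770 bp insert, E-coli-pathways-QconCAT17, sits downstream of a T7 promoter with an adjacent lac operator and the T7 gene 10 ribosome binding site. The plasmid-borne lacI gene provides the repressor, so expression is held off until induction with IPTG or lactose, and a T7 terminator closes the unit. The insert was cloned between BamHI (destroyed) and XhoI (retained), and it carries a C-terminal 6xHis tag for affinity purification. The annotation detects this tag as a His-tag fragment. The vector's S-Tag coding sequence lies upstream of the insert. A QconCAT is an artificial concatenation of peptides drawn from many different proteins. Consistent with this, the annotation picks up only short matches to E. coli glnS, trxA and tpx within the insert rather than any complete gene. The full set of represented peptides is not given in the record.

The associated publication describes a targeted proteomics toolkit for high-throughput absolute quantification of E. coli proteins. The expressed concatamer therefore presumably serves as a source of standard peptides for mass spectrometry-based quantification of E. coli pathway proteins.
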