Features (pLannotate 1.2.2; 22 found; start..end, strand, type, name):
     12..467     +  rep_origin     f1 ori (sequence partly withheld): f1 bacteriophage origin of replication; arrow indicates direction of (+) strand synthesis
    494..551     +  promoter       AmpR promoter (fragment): bla
    560..1375    -  CDS            KanR: aminoglycoside phosphotransferase; aph(3')-Ia; confers resistance to kanamycin in bacteria or G418 (Geneticin®) in eukaryotes
   1497..2085    +  rep_origin     ori: high-copy-number ColE1/pMB1/pBR322/pUC origin of replication
   2271..2413    -  misc_feature   bom: basis of mobility region from pBR322
   2515..2706    -  CDS            rop: Rop protein, which maintains plasmids at low copy number; rop
   2723..3103    +  CDS            YPB1_ECOLX: Protein predicted: Swiss-Prot protein existence level 4. From Escherichia coli.
   3175..3466    -  CDS            TcR (fragment): tetracycline efflux protein; tet; confers resistance to tetracycline
   3481..3502    -  protein_bind   CAP binding site: CAP binding activates transcription in the presence of cAMP. E. coli catabolite activator protein
   3515..4597    -  CDS            lacI: lac repressor; lacI; The lac repressor binds to the lac operator to inhibit transcription in E. coli. This inhibition can be relieved by adding lactose or isopropyl-β-D-thiogalactopyranoside (IPTG).
   4598..4675    -  promoter       lacI promoter: lacI
   4683..4962    -  CDS            TcR (fragment): tetracycline efflux protein; tet; confers resistance to tetracycline
   4988..5006    +  promoter       T7 promoter: promoter for bacteriophage T7 RNA polymerase
   5007..5031    +  protein_bind   lac operator: The lac repressor binds to the lac operator to inhibit transcription in E. coli. This inhibition can be relieved by adding lactose or isopropyl-β-D-thiogalactopyranoside (IPTG). lac repressor encoded by lacI
   5046..5068    +  RBS            RBS: efficient ribosome binding site from bacteriophage T7 gene 10 (Olins and Rangwala, 1989)
   5079..5123    +  CDS            S-Tag: affinity and epitope tag derived from pancreatic ribonuclease A
   6066..6161    +  CDS            glnS (fragment): SYQ_ECOLI - Experimental evidence at protein level: Swiss-Prot protein existence level 1. From Escherichia coli (strain K12).
   6438..6554    +  CDS            trxA (fragment): THIO_ECO57 - Experimental evidence at protein level: Swiss-Prot protein existence level 1. Participates in various redox reactions through the reversible oxidation of its active center dithiol to a disulfide and catalyzes dithiol-disulfide exchange reactions. From Escherichia coli O157:H7.
   6762..6818    +  CDS            tpx (fragment): TPX_ECOLI - Also known as yzzJ. Experimental evidence at protein level: Swiss-Prot protein existence level 1. Thiol-specific peroxidase that catalyzes the reduction of hydrogen peroxide and organic hydroperoxides to water and alcohols, respectively. Plays a role in cell protection against oxidative stress by detoxifying peroxides. Has a preference for alkyl hydroperoxides and acts as lipid peroxidase to inhibit bacterial membrane oxidation. Acts as principal antioxidant during anaerobic growth. From Escherichia coli (strain K12).
   6825..6842    +  CDS            9xHis (fragment): 9xHis affinity tag
   6852..6901    +  CDS            SET1 (fragment): solubility-enhancement tag derived from T7 phage gene 10B
   6909..6956    +  terminator     T7 terminator: transcription terminator for bacteriophage T7 RNA polymerase
>Addgene plasmid #45145 | pET29b_Qcat17 | depositor full sequence | sequence record 62808 | pET29b_Qcat17 sequence 6981 bps
TGGCGAATGGG
[124 nt withheld, positions 12-135]
C
[91 nt withheld, positions 137-227]
A
[49 nt withheld, positions 229-277]
CCTTTGACGTTGGAGTCCACGTTCTTT
[37 nt withheld, positions 305-341]
ACCCTATCTCGGTCTATTCTTTTGATTTATAAGGGATTTTGCCGATTTCGGCCTATTGGTTAAAAAATGA
GCTGATTTAACAAAAATTTAACGCGAATTTTAACAAAATATTAACGTTTACAATTTCAGGTGGCACTTTT
CGGGGAAATGTGCGCGGAACCCCTATTTGTTTATTTTTCTAAATACATTCAAATATGTATCCGCTCATGA
ATTAATTCTTAGAAAAACTCATCGAGCATCAAATGAAACTGCAATTTATTCATATCAGGATTATCAATAC
CATATTTTTGAAAAAGCCGTTTCTGTAATGAAGGAGAAAACTCACCGAGGCAGTTCCATAGGATGGCAAG
ATCCTGGTATCGGTCTGCGATTCCGACTCGTCCAACATCAATACAACCTATTAATTTCCCCTCGTCAAAA
ATAAGGTTATCAAGTGAGAAATCACCATGAGTGACGACTGAATCCGGTGAGAATGGCAAAAGTTTATGCA
TTTCTTTCCAGACTTGTTCAACAGGCCAGCCATTACGCTCGTCATCAAAATCACTCGCATCAACCAAACC
GTTATTCATTCGTGATTGCGCCTGAGCGAGACGAAATACGCGATCGCTGTTAAAAGGACAATTACAAACA
GGAATCGAATGCAACCGGCGCAGGAACACTGCCAGCGCATCAACAATATTTTCACCTGAATCAGGATATT
CTTCTAATACCTGGAATGCTGTTTTCCCGGGGATCGCAGTGGTGAGTAACCATGCATCATCAGGAGTACG
GATAAAATGCTTGATGGTCGGAAGAGGCATAAATTCCGTCAGCCAGTTTAGTCTGACCATCTCATCTGTA
ACATCATTGGCAACGCTACCTTTGCCATGTTTCAGAAACAACTCTGGCGCATCGGGCTTCCCATACAATC
GATAGATTGTCGCACCTGATTGCCCGACATTATCGCGAGCCCATTTATACCCATATAAATCAGCATCCAT
GTTGGAATTTAATCGCGGCCTAGAGCAAGACGTTTCCCGTTGAATATGGCTCATAACACCCCTTGTATTA
CTGTTTATGTAAGCAGACAGTTTTATTGTTCATGACCAAAATCCCTTAACGTGAGTTTTCGTTCCACTGA
GCGTCAGACCCCGTAGAAAAGATCAAAGGATCTTCTTGAGATCCTTTTTTTCTGCGCGTAATCTGCTGCT
TGCAAACAAAAAAACCACCGCTACCAGCGGTGGTTTGTTTGCCGGATCAAGAGCTACCAACTCTTTTTCC
GAAGGTAACTGGCTTCAGCAGAGCGCAGATACCAAATACTGTCCTTCTAGTGTAGCCGTAGTTAGGCCAC
CACTTCAAGAACTCTGTAGCACCGCCTACATACCTCGCTCTGCTAATCCTGTTACCAGTGGCTGCTGCCA
GTGGCGATAAGTCGTGTCTTACCGGGTTGGACTCAAGACGATAGTTACCGGATAAGGCGCAGCGGTCGGG
CTGAACGGGGGGTTCGTGCACACAGCCCAGCTTGGAGCGAACGACCTACACCGAACTGAGATACCTACAG
CGTGAGCTATGAGAAAGCGCCACGCTTCCCGAAGGGAGAAAGGCGGACAGGTATCCGGTAAGCGGCAGGG
TCGGAACAGGAGAGCGCACGAGGGAGCTTCCAGGGGGAAACGCCTGGTATCTTTATAGTCCTGTCGGGTT
TCGCCACCTCTGACTTGAGCGTCGATTTTTGTGATGCTCGTCAGGGGGGCGGAGCCTATGGAAAAACGCC
AGCAACGCGGCCTTTTTACGGTTCCTGGCCTTTTGCTGGCCTTTTGCTCACATGTTCTTTCCTGCGTTAT
CCCCTGATTCTGTGGATAACCGTATTACCGCCTTTGAGTGAGCTGATACCGCTCGCCGCAGCCGAACGAC
CGAGCGCAGCGAGTCAGTGAGCGAGGAAGCGGAAGAGCGCCTGATGCGGTATTTTCTCCTTACGCATCTG
TGCGGTATTTCACACCGCATATATGGTGCACTCTCAGTACAATCTGCTCTGATGCCGCATAGTTAAGCCA
GTATACACTCCGCTATCGCTACGTGACTGGGTCATGGCTGCGCCCCGACACCCGCCAACACCCGCTGACG
CGCCCTGACGGGCTTGTCTGCTCCCGGCATCCGCTTACAGACAAGCTGTGACCGTCTCCGGGAGCTGCAT
GTGTCAGAGGTTTTCACCGTCATCACCGAAACGCGCGAGGCAGCTGCGGTAAAGCTCATCAGCGTGGTCG
TGAAGCGATTCACAGATGTCTGCCTGTTCATCCGCGTCCAGCTCGTTGAGTTTCTCCAGAAGCGTTAATG
TCTGGCTTCTGATAAAGCGGGCCATGTTAAGGGCGGTTTTTTCCTGTTTGGTCACTGATGCCTCCGTGTA
AGGGGGATTTCTGTTCATGGGGGTAATGATACCGATGAAACGAGAGAGGATGCTCACGATACGGGTTACT
GATGATGAACATGCCCGGTTACTGGAACGTTGTGAGGGTAAACAACTGGCGGTATGGATGCGGCGGGACC
AGAGAAAAATCACTCAGGGTCAATGCCAGCGCTTCGTTAATACAGATGTAGGTGTTCCACAGGGTAGCCA
GCAGCATCCTGCGATGCAGATCCGGAACATAATGGTGCAGGGCGCTGACTTCCGCGTTTCCAGACTTTAC
GAAACACGGAAACCGAAGACCATTCATGTTGTTGCTCAGGTCGCAGACGTTTTGCAGCAGCAGTCGCTTC
ACGTTCGCTCGCGTATCGGTGATTCATTCTGCTAACCAGTAAGGCAACCCCGCCAGCCTAGCCGGGTCCT
CAACGACAGGAGCACGATCATGCGCACCCGTGGGGCCGCCATGCCGGCGATAATGGCCTGCTTCTCGCCG
AAACGTTTGGTGGCGGGACCAGTGACGAAGGCTTGAGCGAGGGCGTGCAAGATTCCGAATACCGCAAGCG
ACAGGCCGATCATCGTCGCGCTCCAGCGAAAGCGGTCCTCGCCGAAAATGACCCAGAGCGCTGCCGGCAC
CTGTCCTACGAGTTGCATGATAAAGAAGACAGTCATAAGTGCGGCGACGATAGTCATGCCCCGCGCCCAC
CGGAAGGAGCTGACTGGGTTGAAGGCTCTCAAGGGCATCGGTCGAGATCCCGGTGCCTAATGAGTGAGCT
AACTTACATTAATTGCGTTGCGCTCACTGCCCGCTTTCCAGTCGGGAAACCTGTCGTGCCAGCTGCATTA
ATGAATCGGCCAACGCGCGGGGAGAGGCGGTTTGCGTATTGGGCGCCAGGGTGGTTTTTCTTTTCACCAG
TGAGACGGGCAACAGCTGATTGCCCTTCACCGCCTGGCCCTGAGAGAGTTGCAGCAAGCGGTCCACGCTG
GTTTGCCCCAGCAGGCGAAAATCCTGTTTGATGGTGGTTAACGGCGGGATATAACATGAGCTGTCTTCGG
TATCGTCGTATCCCACTACCGAGATGTCCGCACCAACGCGCAGCCCGGACTCGGTAATGGCGCGCATTGC
GCCCAGCGCCATCTGATCGTTGGCAACCAGCATCGCAGTGGGAACGATGCCCTCATTCAGCATTTGCATG
GTTTGTTGAAAACCGGACATGGCACTCCAGTCGCCTTCCCGTTCCGCTATCGGCTGAATTTGATTGCGAG
TGAGATATTTATGCCAGCCAGCCAGACGCAGACGCGCCGAGACAGAACTTAATGGGCCCGCTAACAGCGC
GATTTGCTGGTGACCCAATGCGACCAGATGCTCCACGCCCAGTCGCGTACCGTCTTCATGGGAGAAAATA
ATACTGTTGATGGGTGTCTGGTCAGAGACATCAAGAAATAACGCCGGAACATTAGTGCAGGCAGCTTCCA
CAGCAATGGCATCCTGGTCATCCAGCGGATAGTTAATGATCAGCCCACTGACGCGTTGCGCGAGAAGATT
GTGCACCGCCGCTTTACAGGCTTCGACGCCGCTTCGTTCTACCATCGACACCACCACGCTGGCACCCAGT
TGATCGGCGCGAGATTTAATCGCCGCGACAATTTGCGACGGCGCGTGCAGGGCCAGACTGGAGGTGGCAA
CGCCAATCAGCAACGACTGTTTGCCCGCCAGTTGTTGTGCCACGCGGTTGGGAATGTAATTCAGCTCCGC
CATCGCCGCTTCCACTTTTTCCCGCGTTTTCGCAGAAACGTGGCTGGCCTGGTTCACCACGCGGGAAACG
GTCTGATAAGAGACACCGGCATACTCTGCGACATCGTATAACGTTACTGGTTTCACATTCACCACCCTGA
ATTGACTCTCTTCCGGGCGCTATCATGCCATACCGCGAAAGGTTTTGCGCCATTCGATGGTGTCCGGGAT
CTCGACGCTCTCCCTTATGCGACTCCTGCATTAGGAAGCAGCCCAGTAGTAGGTTGAGGCCGTTGAGCAC
CGCCGCCGCAAGGAATGGTGCATGCAAGGAGATGGCGCCCAACAGTCCCCCGGCCACGGGGCCTGCCACC
ATACCCACGCCGAAACAAGCGCTCATGAGCCCGAAGTGGCGAGCCCGATCTTCCCCATCGGTGATGTCGG
CGATATAGGCGCCAGCAACCGCACCTGTGGCGCCGGTGATGCCGGCCACGATGCGTCCGGCGTAGAGGAT
CGAGATCGATCTCGATCCCGCGAAATTAATACGACTCACTATAGGGGAATTGTGAGCGGATAACAATTCC
CCTCTAGAAATAATTTTGTTTAACTTTAAGAAGGAGATATACATATGAAAGAAACCGCTGCTGCTAAATT
CGAACGCCAGCACATGGACAGCCCAGATCTGGGTACCCTGGTGCCACGCGGTTCCATGGCGATATCGGAT
CGGGAAGGTGTGAATGATAATGAAGAAGGCTTTTTCTCAGCACGCGGTAGCAATGATTTTGTGACCAATG
TGGATAAACAGTATGCGACGACCTATATTAACATCGTTGGCAAAACGGGTGATATCGGCCTGTTTCGCCT
GCTGGTTAGCGAACTGTCCGGTGTCGAACCGAAGTTCCTGAATGCGGAAATTATCGAAGATATTCTGGAC
CGTTTTGGCTTCCTGCTGGATGCGCTGAAAACCGCCCTGTACAGTTGGCTGTTTGCGCGCTTCGCCAACC
CGCAGGAAGGTTCCGTGGTTTTTGATGACCAAATTCGTGTCGCAGTGGCAACCATCGGTGCAGTGCTGCC
GGGTGATTTCAAAGGCGACCTGGAAAGTGTCCTGGATCTGACCGGCAAAGTGATTCCGGCGACGATTCTG
GGCATCCAGTCAGATCGCTCGGACGAAGTGCTGTCCGACCGTTTTACCGCGGCCGAATTCCGCGGTGTTC
AGTGGATTCCGGATTGGGGCCAAGCACGTGCTTCATTCGTTACGCTGCAGGACGTGGGCGGTCGTGTTTT
TGAAATTAACCGCGCCTCGTTCGTGACCCTGCAAGATGTCGGCGGTCGTGTGTTTGAAATCAACCGCAAT
TATACGATTGGTGATGTCATCGCGCGCAACTGGGTTTCTCCGGTCGACGCCATCGTGGAACGTATTGATG
ACATCGATCTGAATCTGGAAGACTTTGTTCAGCGCACCTTCACGGATGCAGCTGAAGTCATTGGTGAAGC
CTGGGAAAGCCGTACCAATCTGATTGGCGCGGTTGCCCGCATCTATACCTTTGGTCCGACGTTCCGTGCA
GTCGAAGGCAGCTCTTTTCCGCAGGTTGCTCTGCTGGTCCGCACCGGTGATATTGTGGAATATCTGGTTA
AAGGCCTGGCATACGTCGACGAACTGACGCCGGAACAAATCCGTAGTGTGGAAGAAAACCTGGCGCTGTT
TGAAAAACTGGCAAATGCTGTCGGCATTGGTGCCGTGAAGCTGGGTCTGGATACCCTGGGCATTGAAACG
GTTGAACGTGGTGAAGATATCGAACCGCTGCGCGGCGAAATTATCGACGAAGATGACCTGCCGATTAAAA
CCGCGATCAGCGATCTGGAAGTGGAAAACCGTGGCTTTCTGCAGACGCTGGCCCGCGTGCCGGAACCGTT
CATTCCGAAAAACAATGTTATCGGTCTGCTGGAAGATCCGAAGGACATTGCGTTTCTGCCGGAAGGCGTG
GATGAAAAACTGAACATCGACCAGAATCCGGGTACCGCCCCGAAAGGCATTCCGACGCTGCTGCTGTTCA
AGATCAATCCGGCAGGTGCACCGACCTATGTGCCGGGTGAATACAAAAGCCAAGCAATCGAAGGTCTGGT
TAAGGGCAACTTTGATCTGGAAGGTCTGGAACGCGCTGTGGAAATTGGTTCTTTTCTGCTGGGCCGTTTC
AATCCGCTGGATCGCCTGGCGTATGTGACCTTTGAAAGCGGCCGTTCTGACGCATACTTCGTGCTGCGCG
CTCCGCTGGTTGAAGAACTGTATCGTGCACAGACCTTTACGCTGGTTGCAAAAAATGCTGAATTCCTGCA
AGCTTACGGTGTCGCAATTGCTGATGGCCCGCTGAAGCTCGAGCACCACCACCACCACCACTGAGATCCG
GCTGCTAACAAAGCCCGAAAGGAAGCTGAGTTGGCTGCTGCCACCGCTGAGCAATAACTAGCATAACCCC
TTGGGGCCTCTAAACGGGTCTTGAGGGGTTTTTTGCTGAAAGGAGGAACTATATCCGGAT
