>Addgene plasmid #45145 | pET29b_Qcat17 | addgene partial sequence | sequence record 76099 | pBRrevBam 5'-GGTGATGTCGGCGATATAGG-3'
CCGGCCACGATGCGTCCGGCGTAGAGGATCGAGATCGATCTCGATCCCGCGAAATTAATACGACTCACTA
TAGGGGAATTGTGAGCGGATAACAATTCCCCTCTAGAAATAATTTTGTTTAACTTTAAGAAGGAGATATA
CATATGAAAGAAACCGCTGCTGCTAAATTCGAACGCCAGCACATGGACAGCCCAGATCTGGGTACCCTGG
TGCCACGCGGTTCCATGGCGATATCGGATCGGGAAGGTGTGAATGATAATGAAGAAGGCTTTTTCTCAGC
ACGCGGTAGCAATGATTTTGTGACCAATGTGGATAAACAGTATGCGACGACCTATATTAACATCGTTGGC
AAAACGGGTGATATCGGCCTGTTTCGCCTGCTGGTTAGCGAACTGTCCGGTGTCGAACCGAAGTTCCTGA
ATGCGGAAATTATCGAAGATATTCTGGACCGTTTTGGCTTCCTGCTGGATGCGCTGAAAACCGCCCTGTA
CAGTTGGCTGTTTGCGCGCTTCGCCAACCCGCAGGAAGGTTCCGTGGTTTTTGATGACCAAATTCGTGTC
GCAGTGGCAACCATCGGTGCAGTGCTGCCGGGTGATTTCAAAGGCGACCTGGAAAGTGTCCTGGATCTGA
CCGGCAAAGTGATTCCGGCGACGATTCTGGGCATCCAGTCAGATCGCTCGGACGAAGTGCTGTCCGACCG
TTTTACCGCGGCCGAATTCCGCGGTGTTCAGTGGATTCCGGATTGGGGCCAAGCACGTGCTTCATTCGTT
ACGCTGCAGGACGTGGGCGGTCGTGTTTTTGAAATTAACCGCGCCTCGTTCGTGACCCTGCAAGATGTCG
GCGGTCGTGTGTTTGAAATCAACCGCAATTATACGATTGGTGATGTCATCGCGCGCAACTGGGTTTCTCC
GGTCGACGCCATCGTGGAACGTATTGATGACATCGATCTGAATCTGG
