>Addgene plasmid #45145 | pET29b_Qcat17 | addgene partial sequence | sequence record 76109 | T7term 5'-GCTAGTTATTGCTCAGCGG-3'
TCGGGCTTTGTTAGCAGCCGGATCTCAGTGGTGGTGGTGGTGGTGCTCGAGCTTCAGCGGGCCATCAGCA
ATTGCGACACCGTAAGCTTGCAGGAATTCAGCATTTTTTGCAACCAGCGTAAAGGTCTGTGCACGATACA
GTTCTTCAACCAGCGGAGCGCGCAGCACGAAGTATGCGTCAGAACGGCCGCTTTCAAAGGTCACATACGC
CAGGCGATCCAGCGGATTGAAACGGCCCAGCAGAAAAGAACCAATTTCCACAGCGCGTTCCAGACCTTCC
AGATCAAAGTTGCCCTTAACCAGACCTTCGATTGCTTGGCTTTTGTATTCACCCGGCACATAGGTCGGTG
CACCTGCCGGATTGATCTTGAACAGCAGCAGCGTCGGAATGCCTTTCGGGGCGGTACCCGGATTCTGGTC
GATGTTCAGTTTTTCATCCACGCCTTCCGGCAGAAACGCAATGTCCTTCGGATCTTCCAGCAGACCGATA
ACATTGTTTTTCGGAATGAACGGTTCCGGCACGCGGGCCAGCGTCTGCAGAAAGCCACGGTTTTCCACTT
CCAGATCGCTGATCGCGGTTTTAATCGGCAGGTCATCTTCGTCGATAATTTCGCCGCGCAGCGGTTCGAT
ATCTTCACCACGTTCAACCGTTTCAATGCCCAGGGTATCCAGACCCAGCTTCACGGCACCAATGCCGACA
GCATTTGCCAGTTTTTCAAACAGCGCCAGGTTTTCTTCCACACTACGGATTTGTTCCGGCGTCAGTTCGT
CGACGTATGCCAGGCCTTTAACCAGATATTCCACAATATCACCGGTGCGGACCAGCAGAGCAACCTGCGG
AAAAGAGCTGCCTTCGACTGCACGGAACGTCGGACCAAAGGTATAGATGCGGGCAACCGCGCCAATCA
